Addgene plasmid #157001: pD649-HAsp-MDGA2-Fc(DAPA)-AviTag-6xHis
Purpose: Mammalian expression of cell-surface protein extracellular domain fused to Fc(DAPA)-Avi-6xHis. Protein is secreted from cells.
Depositing lab: Chris Garcia. Depositing organization: Stanford University. Publication: A Human IgSF Cell-Surface Interactome Reveals a Complex Network of Protein-Protein Interactions. Wojtowicz WM, Vielmetter J, Fernandes RA, Siepe DH, Eastman CL, Chisholm GB, Cox S, Klock H, Anderson PW, Rue SM, Miller JJ, Glaser SM, Bragstad ML, Vance J, Lam AW, Lesley SA, Zinn K, Garcia KC. Cell. 2020 Aug 20;182(4):1027-1043.e17. doi: 10.1016/j.cell.2020.07.025. PubMed 32822567.
Backbone
  Vector backbone: pD649
  Backbone size w/o insert (bp): 6106
  Vector type: Mammalian Expression
Growth in bacteria
  Bacterial resistance: Ampicillin, 100 μg/mL
  Growth temperature: 37°C
  Growth strain: DH5alpha
  Copy number: High Copy
Gene/Insert
  Gene/Insert name: MDGA2
  Species: H. sapiens (human)
  Insert size (bp): 2703
  Mutation: Fc region of human IgG contains D265A and P329A mutations (DAPA)
  Entrez Gene: MDGA2 (a.k.a. MAMDC1, c14_5286)
  Promoter: CMV/SP6
  Tag / fusion protein: Fc(DAPA)-AviTag-6xHis (C terminal on backbone)
  Cloning method: Restriction Enzyme; 5′ cloning site GCGGCCGC (not destroyed); 3′ cloning site GGCGCGCC (not destroyed)
  Sequencing primers: 5′ ATTTAGGTGACACTATAG; 3′ CACGTACCAGTTGAACTTCACC
Resource information
  A portion of this plasmid was derived from a plasmid made by: synthesis by ThermoFisher
Terms and licenses: Academic/Nonprofit Terms; Industry Terms: Not Available to Industry
Depositor comments: Some plasmids in this collection may have an IS4-like element ISVsa5 family transposase upstream of the CMV promoter.
How to cite: pD649-HAsp-MDGA2-Fc(DAPA)-AviTag-6xHis was a gift from Chris Garcia (Addgene plasmid # 157001 ; http://n2t.net/addgene:157001 ; RRID:Addgene_157001)
