[The description below was written by a language model from this plasmid's Addgene catalogue record and pLannotate feature annotations shown in this document.]
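Description:
pD649-HAsp-MDGA2-Fc(DAPA)-AviTag-6xHis is a mammalian expression plasmid built on the pD649 backbone for producing the extracellular domain of human MDGA2 (also called MAMDC1), an immunoglobulin-superfamily cell-surface protein, as a secreted Fc fusion. It is maintained in E. coli through a high-copy ColE1/pUC-type origin and selected with ampicillin via β-lactamase. The sequenced record is 8,809 nt, consistent with the stated backbone plus a roughly 2.7 kb insert.

Expression is driven by the CMV immediate-early enhancer and promoter, followed by a fragment of CMV intron A. An SP6 phage promoter lies just upstream of the coding region; it could support in vitro transcription and serves as a sequencing primer site. The open reading frame begins with a leader peptide, named "HAsp" in the construct title and annotated in the feature table as a partial match to a mouse immunoglobulin heavy-chain signal sequence, which directs the product into the secretory pathway. The MDGA2 ectodomain sits between retained restriction sites and is fused at its C terminus to a human IgG1 Fc region carrying the D265A and P329A (DAPA) substitutions, generally used to reduce Fc effector binding. According to the catalogue entry, an AviTag for site-specific biotinylation and a 6xHis tag for metal-affinity purification follow the Fc, although neither was annotated separately. A bGH polyadenylation signal ends the transcript.

A second cassette with SV40 and EM7 promoters, a puromycin N-acetyltransferase gene and an SV40 poly(A) signal allows puromycin selection in mammalian cells. The remaining short hits (ble, KanR, lacZα, f1 ori, lac operator) appear to be backbone remnants. The depositor notes that some plasmids in this collection may carry an IS4-like transposase upstream of the CMV promoter, but none is annotated here. The plasmid belongs to a set of constructs made for mapping extracellular protein–protein interactions among human IgSF proteins.
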