Features (pLannotate 1.2.2; 21 found; start..end, strand, type, name):
     77..380     +  enhancer       CMV enhancer: human cytomegalovirus immediate early enhancer
    381..584     +  promoter       CMV promoter: human cytomegalovirus (CMV) immediate early promoter
    720..763     +  intron         CMV intron (fragment): modified intron A from human cytomegalovirus
    815..833     +  promoter       SP6 promoter: promoter for bacteriophage SP6 RNA polymerase
    837..874     +  CDS            IgH signal sequence (fragment): signal sequence from the mouse immunoglobulin heavy chain variable region
    974..3697    +  CDS            MDGA2 (fragment): MDGA2_HUMAN - Also known as MAMDC1. Experimental evidence at protein level: Swiss-Prot protein existence level 1. May be involved in cell-cell interactions. From Homo sapiens (Human).
   3701..4378    +  CDS            IGHG1 (fragment): IGHG1_HUMAN - Experimental evidence at protein level: Swiss-Prot protein existence level 1. Constant region of immunoglobulin heavy chains. Immunoglobulins, also known as antibodies, are membrane-bound or secreted glycoproteins produced by B lymphocytes. In the recognition phase of humoral immunity, the membrane-bound immunoglobulins serve as receptors which, upon binding of a specific antigen, trigger the clonal expansion and differentiation of B lymphocytes into immunoglobulins- secreting plasma cells. Secreted immunoglobulins mediate the effector phase of humoral immunity, which results in
   4593..4704    +  polyA_signal   bGH poly(A) signal: bovine growth hormone polyadenylation signal
   4705..4813    +  rep_origin     f1 ori (fragment): f1 bacteriophage origin of replication; arrow indicates direction of (+) strand synthesis
   4827..5156    +  promoter       SV40 promoter: SV40 enhancer and early promoter
   5204..5251    +  promoter       EM7 promoter: synthetic bacterial promoter&nbsp
   5270..5869    +  CDS            PuroR (fragment): puromycin N-acetyltransferase; pac from Streptomyces; confers resistance to puromycin
   5879..6004    +  CDS            ble (fragment): BLE_KLEPN - Experimental evidence at protein level: Swiss-Prot protein existence level 1. Binding protein with a strong affinity to the bleomycin family of antibiotics. Binds to CL990; an antimitotic-antibiotic compound. From Klebsiella pneumoniae.
   5999..6120    +  polyA_signal   SV40 poly(A) signal: SV40 polyadenylation signal
   6173..7033    -  CDS            AmpR: β-lactamase; bla; confers resistance to ampicillin, carbenicillin, and related antibiotics
   7036..7132    -  promoter       AmpR promoter (fragment): bla
   7162..7186    -  CDS            KanR (fragment): aminoglycoside phosphotransferase; aph(3')-Ia; confers resistance to kanamycin
   7297..7885    +  rep_origin     ori: high-copy-number ColE1/pMB1/pBR322/pUC origin of replication
   8110..8127    +  terminator     rrnB T2 terminator (fragment): transcription terminator T2 from the E. coli rrnB gene
   8152..8171    -  CDS            lacZα (fragment): LacZα fragment of β-galactosidase; lacZ fragment
   8627..8643    +  protein_bind   lac operator: The lac repressor binds to the lac operator to inhibit transcription in E. coli. This inhibition can be relieved by adding lactose or isopropyl-β-D-thiogalactopyranoside (IPTG). lac repressor encoded by lacI
>Addgene plasmid #157001 | pD649-HAsp-MDGA2-Fc(DAPA)-AviTag-6xHis | addgene full sequence | sequence record 417862 | Addgene NGS Result
GGCATTGATTATTGACTAGTTATTAATAGTAATCAATTACGGGGTCATTAGTTCATAGCCCATATATGGA
GTTCCGCGTTACATAACTTACGGTAAATGGCCCGCCTGGCTGACCGCCCAACGACCCCCGCCCATTGACG
TCAATAATGACGTATGTTCCCATAGTAACGCCAATAGGGACTTTCCATTGACGTCAATGGGTGGAGTATT
TACGGTAAACTGCCCACTTGGCAGTACATCAAGTGTATCATATGCCAAGTACGCCCCCTATTGACGTCAA
TGACGGTAAATGGCCCGCCTGGCATTATGCCCAGTACATGACCTTATGGGACTTTCCTACTTGGCAGTAC
ATCTACGTATTAGTCATCGCTATTACCATGGTGATGCGGTTTTGGCAGTACATCAATGGGCGTGGATAGC
GGTTTGACTCACGGGGATTTCCAAGTCTCCACCCCATTGACGTCAATGGGAGTTTGTTTTGGCACCAAAA
TCAACGGGACTTTCCAAAATGTCGTAACAACTCCGCCCCATTGACGCAAATGGGCGGTAGGCGTGTACGG
TGGGAGGTCTATATAAGCAGAGCTCGTTTAGTGAACCGTCAGATCGCCTGGAGACGCCATCCACGCTGTT
TTGACCTCCATAGAAGACACCGGGACCGATCCAGCCTCCGCGGCCGGGAACGGTGCATTGGAACGCGGAT
TCCCCGTGCCAAGAGTGACGTAAGTACCGCCTATAGAGTCTATAGGCCCACCCCCTTGGCTTCGTTAGAA
CGCGGCTACAATTAATACATAACCTTATGTATCATACACATACGATTTAGGTGACACTATAGAATAACAT
CCACTTTGCCTTTCTCTCCACAGGTGTCCACTCCCAGGTCCAACTGCACCTCGGTTCTATCGAAAACGCG
CCTGCTAGCGCCACCATGAAGACCATCATTGCCCTGAGCTACATCTTCTGCCTGGTGTTCGCTGCGGCCG
CCACAGTTAGAATCGTGCATTCTGGCCTGGCCTGCAACATCGAGGAAGAACGGTACAGCGAGAGAGTGTA
CACCATCAGAGAGGGCGAGACACTGGAACTGACCTGCCTGGTTACCGGCCATCCTCGGCCTCAGATCAGA
TGGACAAAGACAGCCGGCAGCGCCAGCGACAGATTCCAGGATAGCAGCGTGTTCAACGAAACCCTGCGGA
TCACCAACATCCAGCGGCATCAAGGCGGACGGTACTACTGCAAGGCCGAGAATGGACTGGGCAGCCCTGC
CATCAAGAGCATCAGAGTGGACGTGTACTACCTGGACGACCCCGTGGTTACAGTGCACCAGTCTATCGGC
GAGGCCAAAGAGCAGTTCTACTACGAGCGGACCGTGTTCCTGAGATGCGTGGCCAACAGCAATCCTCCTG
TGCGGTACTCTTGGCGGAGAGGCCAAGAAGTTCTGCTGCAGGGCTCTGACAAAGGCGTGGAAATCTACGA
GCCATTCTTCACCCAAGGCGAGACAAAGATCCTGAAGCTGAAGAACCTGCGGCCTCAGGACTACGCCAAC
TACTCCTGTATTGCCAGCGTGCGGAACGTGTGCAACATCCCCGATAAGATGGTGTCCTTCCGGCTGAGCA
ACAAGACCGCCTCTCCTAGCATCAAGCTGCTGGTGGACGATCCCATCGTGGTCAATCCTGGCGAGGCTAT
CACCCTCGTGTGTGTGACAACAGGCGGAGAGCCTGCTCCTAGCCTGACATGGGTCCGAAGCTTTGGCACC
CTGCCTGAGAAAACCGTGCTGAATGGCGGCACCCTGACAATCCCAGCCATCACCTCTGATGACGCCGGCA
CCTACAGCTGCATTGCCAACAACAACGTGGGCAACCCCGCCAAGAAAAGCACCAATATCATCGTGCGGGC
CCTGAAGAAGGGCAGATTCTGGATCACCCCTGATCCTTACCACAAGGACGACAATATCCAGATCGGCCGG
GAAGTGAAGATCAGCTGCCAGGTGGAAGCCGTGCCTAGCGAGGAACTGACATTCAGCTGGTTCAAGAACG
GCAGACCCCTGAGAAGCAGCGAGCGGATGGTCATCACCCAGACCGATCCTGATGTGTCCCCTGGCACCAC
CAACCTGGACATCATCGACCTGAAGTTCACCGACTTCGGCACCTATACCTGTGTGGCCAGCCTGAAAGGC
GGCGGAATCAGCGACATCAGCATCGACGTGAACATCAGCAGCAGCACCGTGCCTCCAAACCTGACCGTGC
CGCAAGAGAAGTCTCCTCTGGTCACAAGAGAAGGCGACACCATCGAGCTGCAGTGTCAAGTGACCGGCAA
GCCCAAGCCTATCATCCTGTGGTCCAGAGCCGACAAAGAGGTGGCCATGCCAGATGGCAGCATGCAGATG
GAAAGCTACGACGGCACACTGCGGATCGTGAACGTGTCCAGAGAAATGAGCGGCATGTACCGGTGCCAGA
CCAGCCAGTACAACGGCTTTAACGTGAAGCCCCGGGAAGCCCTGGTGCAGCTGATTGTGCAATATCCTCC
TGCCGTGGAACCCGCCTTCCTGGAAATCAGACAGGGCCAAGACCGCAGCGTGACCATGAGCTGTAGAGTG
CTGCGGGCCTATCCTATCCGGGTGCTGACATATGAGTGGCGCCTGGGCAACAAACTGCTGAGAACCGGCC
AGTTCGACTCTCAAGAGTACACCGAGTACGCCGTGAAGTCCCTGAGCAACGAGAACTACGGCGTGTACAA
CTGCAGCATCATCAACGAGGCTGGCGCCGGAAGATGCAGCTTTCTGGTCACCGGAAAGGCCTACGCTCCC
GAGTTTTACTACGACACCTACAATCCCGTGTGGCAGAACCGGCACCGGGTGTACAGTTACAGCCTGCAGT
GGACCCAGATGAACCCCGACGCCGTGGATAGGATCGTGGCCTATAGACTGGGCATTAGACAGGCCGGACA
GCAGCGTTGGTGGGAGCAAGAGATCAAGATCAACGGGAACATCCAGAAGGGCGAGCTGATCACCTACAAC
CTGACAGAGCTGATTAAGCCCGAGGCCTACGAAGTGCGGCTGACCCCTCTGACCAAGTTTGGCGAGGGCG
ACAGCACCATTAGAGTGATCAAGTACAGCGCCCCTGTGAACCCTCACCTGAGAGAGTTCCACTGCGGCTT
CGAGGACGGCAACATCTGCCTGTTCACCCAGGACGACACCGACAACTTCGACTGGACCAAGCAGAGCACC
GCCACCAGAAACACCAAGTACACCCCTAACACAGGCCCCAACGCCGACAGAAGCGGCAGCAAAGAGGGCT
TCTACATGTACATCGAGACAAGCAGACCCCGGCTGGAAGGCGAGAAAGCCAGACTGCTGAGCCCCGTGTT
TTCTATCGCCCCTAAGAACCCTTACGGCCCCACCAATACCGCCTACTGCTTCTCCTTCTTCTACCATATG
TACGGCCAGCACATCGGAGTGCTGAACGTGTACCTGAGACTGAAGGGCCAGACAACCATCGAGAACCCTC
TGTGGTCTAGCAGCGGCAACAAAGGCCAGAGATGGAACGAGGCCCATGTGAACATCTACCCCATCACCAG
CTTCCAGCTGATTTTCGAGGGCATCAGAGGCCCTGGCATCGAGGGCGATATTGCCATCGACGACGTGTCC
ATTGCCGAGGGCGAGTGTGCCAAACAGGATCTGGCCACCAAGAATGGCGCGCCGGGCGGCGACAAGACCC
ACACCTGCCCCCCCTGCCCAGCTCCAGAACTGCTGGGAGGGCCTTCCGTGTTCCTGTTCCCCCCCAAGCC
CAAGGACACCCTGATGATCAGCAGGACCCCCGAGGTGACCTGCGTGGTGGTGGCCGTGTCCCACGAGGAC
CCAGAGGTGAAGTTCAACTGGTACGTGGACGGCGTGGAGGTGCACAACGCCAAGACCAAGCCCAGAGAGG
AGCAGTACAACAGCACCTACAGGGTGGTGTCCGTGCTGACCGTGCTGCACCAGGACTGGCTGAACGGCAA
AGAATACAAGTGCAAAGTCTCCAACAAGGCCCTGGCTGCCCCAATCGAAAAGACAATCAGCAAGGCCAAG
GGCCAGCCACGGGAGCCCCAGGTGTACACCCTGCCCCCCAGCCGGGAGGAGATGACCAAGAACCAGGTGT
CCCTGACCTGTCTGGTGAAGGGCTTCTACCCCAGCGATATCGCCGTGGAGTGGGAGAGCAACGGCCAGCC
CGAGAACAACTACAAGACCACCCCCCCAGTGCTGGACAGCGACGGCAGCTTCTTCCTGTACAGCAAGCTG
ACCGTGGACAAGTCCAGGTGGCAGCAGGGCAACGTGTTCAGCTGCAGCGTGATGCACGAGGCCCTGCACA
ACCACTACACCCAGAAGTCCCTGAGCCTGAGCCCCGGCGGCAGCGGTCTTAATGATATTTTCGAGGCTCA
GAAGATTGAGTGGCATGAACACCACCACCATCACCACTAAGGCCGGCCTGTAGTCACTGGCACAACGCGT
TACCCGGTAAGCCAATCGGGTATACACGGTCGTCATACTGCAGACAGGGTTCTTCTACTTTGCAAGATAG
TCTTGAGTAGTAAAATAAATAGATAGAGAAAATCAGCCTCGACTGTGCCTTCTAGTTGCCAGCCATCTGT
TGTTTGCCCCTCCCCCGTGCCTTCCTTGACCCTGGAAGGTGCCACTCCCACTGTCCTTTCCTAATAAAAT
GAGGAAATTGCATCACAACACTCAACCCTATCTCGGTCTATTCTTTTGATTTATAAGGGATTTTGCCGAT
TTCGGCCTATTGGTTAAAAAATGAGCTGATTTAACAAAAATTTAACGCGAATTAATTCTGTGGAATGTGT
GTCAGTTAGGGTGTGGAAAGTCCCCAGGCTCCCCAGCAGGCAGAAGTATGCAAAGCATGCATCTCAATTA
GTCAGCAACCAGGTGTGGAAAGTCCCCAGGCTCCCCAGCAGGCAGAAGTATGCAAAGCATGCATCTCAAT
TAGTCAGCAACCATAGTCCCGCCCCTAACTCCGCCCATCCCGCCCCTAACTCCGCCCAGTTCCGCCCATT
CTCCGCCCCATGGCTGACTAATTTTTTTTATTTATGCAGAGGCCGAGGCCGCCTCTGCCTCTGAGCTATT
CCAGAAGTAGTGAGGAGGCTTTTTTGGAGGCCTAGGCTTTTGCAAAAAGCTCCCGGGAGCTTGTATATCC
ATTTTCGGATCTGATCAGCACGTGTTGACAATTAATCATCGGCATAGTATATCGGCATAGTATAATACGA
CAAGGTGAGGAACTAAACCATGACCGAGTACAAGCCCACGGTGCGCCTCGCCACCCGCGACGACGTCCCC
AGGGCCGTACGCACCCTCGCCGCCGCGTTCGCCGACTACCCCGCCACGCGCCACACCGTCGATCCGGACC
GCCACATCGAGCGGGTCACCGAGCTGCAAGAACTCTTCCTCACGCGCGTCGGGCTCGACATCGGCAAGGT
GTGGGTCGCGGACGACGGCGCCGCGGTGGCGGTCTGGACCACGCCGGAGAGCGTCGAAGCGGGGGCGGTG
TTCGCCGAGATCGGCCCGCGCATGGCCGAGTTGAGCGGTTCCCGGCTGGCCGCGCAGCAACAGATGGAAG
GCCTCCTGGCGCCGCACCGGCCCAAGGAGCCCGCGTGGTTCCTGGCCACCGTCGGCGTCTCGCCCGACCA
CCAGGGCAAGGGTCTGGGCAGCGCCGTCGTGCTCCCCGGAGTGGAGGCGGCCGAGCGCGCCGGGGTGCCC
GCCTTCCTGGAGACATCCGCGCCCCGCAACCTCCCCTTCTACGAGCGGCTCGGCTTCACCGTCACCGCCG
ACGTCGAGGTGCCCGAAGGACCGCGCACCTGGTGCATGACCCGCAAGCCCGGTGCCTGACACGTGCTACG
AGATTTCGATTCCACCGCCGCCTTCTATGAAAGGTTGGGCTTCGGAATCGTTTTCCGGGACGCCGGCTGG
ATGATCCTCCAGCGCGGGGATCTCATGCTGGAGTTCTTCGCCCACCCCAACTTGTTTATTGCAGCTTATA
ATGGTTACAAATAAAGCAATAGCATCACAAATTTCACAAATAAAGCATTTTTTTCACTGCATTCTAGTTG
TGGTTTGTCCAAACTCATCAATGTATCTTATCATGTCTGTATACCGTCGACCTCTAGCTAGAGCTTGGCG
TAATCATGGTCATTACCAATGCTTAATCAGTGAGGCACCTATCTCAGCGATCTGTCTATTTCGTTCATCC
ATAGTTGCCTGACTCCCCGTCGTGTAGATAACTACGATACGGGAGGGCTTACCATCTGGCCCCAGCGCTG
CGATGATACCGCGAGAACCACGCTCACCGGCTCCGGATTTATCAGCAATAAACCAGCCAGCCGGAAGGGC
CGAGCGCAGAAGTGGTCCTGCAACTTTATCCGCCTCCATCCAGTCTATTAATTGTTGCCGGGAAGCTAGA
GTAAGTAGTTCGCCAGTTAATAGTTTGCGCAACGTTGTTGCCATCGCTACAGGCATCGTGGTGTCACGCT
CGTCGTTTGGTATGGCTTCATTCAGCTCCGGTTCCCAACGATCAAGGCGAGTTACATGATCCCCCATGTT
GTGCAAAAAAGCGGTTAGCTCCTTCGGTCCTCCGATCGTTGTCAGAAGTAAGTTGGCCGCAGTGTTATCA
CTCATGGTTATGGCAGCACTGCATAATTCTCTTACTGTCATGCCATCCGTAAGATGCTTTTCTGTGACTG
GTGAGTACTCAACCAAGTCATTCTGAGAATAGTGTATGCGGCGACCGAGTTGCTCTTGCCCGGCGTCAAT
ACGGGATAATACCGCGCCACATAGCAGAACTTTAAAAGTGCTCATCATTGGAAAACGTTCTTCGGGGCGA
AAACTCTCAAGGATCTTACCGCTGTTGAGATCCAGTTCGATGTAACCCACTCGTGCACCCAACTGATCTT
CAGCATCTTTTACTTTCACCAGCGTTTCTGGGTGAGCAAAAACAGGAAGGCAAAATGCCGCAAAAAAGGG
AATAAGGGCGACACGGAAATGTTGAATACTCATATTCTTCCTTTTTCAATATTATTGAAGCATTTATCAG
GGTTATTGTCTCATGAGCGGATACATATTTGAATGTATTTAGAAAAATAAACAAATAGGGGTCAGTGTTA
CAACCAATTAACCAATTCTGAACATTATCGCGAGCCCATTTATACCTGAATATGGCTCATAACACCCCTT
GCTCATGACCAAAATCCCTTAACGTGAGTTACGCGCGCGTCGTTCCACTGAGCGTCAGACCCCGTAGAAA
AGATCAAAGGATCTTCTTGAGATCCTTTTTTTCTGCGCGTAATCTGCTGCTTGCAAACAAAAAAACCACC
GCTACCAGCGGTGGTTTGTTTGCCGGATCAAGAGCTACCAACTCTTTTTCCGAAGGTAACTGGCTTCAGC
AGAGCGCAGATACCAAATACTGTTCTTCTAGTGTAGCCGTAGTTAGCCCACCACTTCAAGAACTCTGTAG
CACCGCCTACATACCTCGCTCTGCTAATCCTGTTACCAGTGGCTGCTGCCAGTGGCGATAAGTCGTGTCT
TACCGGGTTGGACTCAAGACGATAGTTACCGGATAAGGCGCAGCGGTCGGGCTGAACGGGGGGTTCGTGC
ACACAGCCCAGCTTGGAGCGAACGACCTACACCGAACTGAGATACCTACAGCGTGAGCTATGAGAAAGCG
CCACGCTTCCCGAAGGGAGAAAGGCGGACAGGTATCCGGTAAGCGGCAGGGTCGGAACAGGAGAGCGCAC
GAGGGAGCTTCCAGGGGGAAACGCCTGGTATCTTTATAGTCCTGTCGGGTTTCGCCACCTCTGACTTGAG
CGTCGATTTTTGTGATGCTCGTCAGGGGGGCGGAGCCTATGGAAAAACGCCAGCAACGCGGCCTTTTTAC
GGTTCCTGGCCTTTTGCTGGCCTTTTGCTCACATGTTCTTTCCTGCGTTATCCCCTGATTCTGTGGATAA
CCGTATTACCGCCTTTGAGTGAGCTGATACCGCTCGCCGCAGCCGAACGACCGAGCGCAGCGAGTCAGTG
AGCGAGGAAGCGGAAGGCGAGAGTAGGGAACTGCCAGGCATCAAACTAAGCAGAAGGCCCCTGACGGATG
GCCTTTTTGCGTTTCTACAAACTCTTTCTGTGTTGTAAAACGACGGCCAGTCTTAAGCTCGGGCCCCCTG
GGCGGTTCTGATAACGAGTAATCGTTAATCCGCAAATAACGTAAAAACCCGCTTCGGCGGGTTTTTTTAT
GGGGGGAGTTTAGGGAAAGAGCATTTGTCAGAATATTTAAGGGCGCCTGTCACTTTGCTTGATATATGAG
AATTATTTAACCTTATAAATGAGAAAAAAGCAACGCACTTTAAATAAGATACGTTGCTTTTTCGATTGAT
GAACACCTATAATTAAACTATTCATCTATTATTTATGATTTTTTGTATATACAATATTTCTAGTTTGTTA
AAGAGAATTAAGAAAATAAATCTCGAAAATAATAAAGGGAAAATCAGTTTTTGATATCAAAATTATACAT
GTCAACGATAATACAAAATATAATACAAACTATAAGATGTTATCAGTATTTATTATCATTTAGAATAAAT
TTTGTGTCGCCCTTAATTGTGAGCGGATAACAATTACGAGCTTCATGCACAGTGGCGTTGACTCAATATT
GGCCATTAGCCATATTATTCATTGGTTATATAGCATAAATCAATATTGGCTATTGGCCATTGCATACGTT
GTATCTATATCATAATATGTACATTTATATTGGCTCATGTCCAATATGACCGCCATGTT
