>Addgene plasmid #157001 | pD649-HAsp-MDGA2-Fc(DAPA)-AviTag-6xHis | depositor partial sequence | sequence record 303112 | insert (extracellular domain)
ACAGTTAGAATCGTGCATTCTGGCCTGGCCTGCAACATCGAGGAAGAACGGTACAGCGAGAGAGTGTACA
CCATCAGAGAGGGCGAGACACTGGAACTGACCTGCCTGGTTACCGGCCATCCTCGGCCTCAGATCAGATG
GACAAAGACAGCCGGCAGCGCCAGCGACAGATTCCAGGATAGCAGCGTGTTCAACGAAACCCTGCGGATC
ACCAACATCCAGCGGCATCAAGGCGGACGGTACTACTGCAAGGCCGAGAATGGACTGGGCAGCCCTGCCA
TCAAGAGCATCAGAGTGGACGTGTACTACCTGGACGACCCCGTGGTTACAGTGCACCAGTCTATCGGCGA
GGCCAAAGAGCAGTTCTACTACGAGCGGACCGTGTTCCTGAGATGCGTGGCCAACAGCAATCCTCCTGTG
CGGTACTCTTGGCGGAGAGGCCAAGAAGTTCTGCTGCAGGGCTCTGACAAAGGCGTGGAAATCTACGAGC
CATTCTTCACCCAAGGCGAGACAAAGATCCTGAAGCTGAAGAACCTGCGGCCTCAGGACTACGCCAACTA
CTCCTGTATTGCCAGCGTGCGGAACGTGTGCAACATCCCCGATAAGATGGTGTCCTTCCGGCTGAGCAAC
AAGACCGCCTCTCCTAGCATCAAGCTGCTGGTGGACGATCCCATCGTGGTCAATCCTGGCGAGGCTATCA
CCCTCGTGTGTGTGACAACAGGCGGAGAGCCTGCTCCTAGCCTGACATGGGTCCGAAGCTTTGGCACCCT
GCCTGAGAAAACCGTGCTGAATGGCGGCACCCTGACAATCCCAGCCATCACCTCTGATGACGCCGGCACC
TACAGCTGCATTGCCAACAACAACGTGGGCAACCCCGCCAAGAAAAGCACCAATATCATCGTGCGGGCCC
TGAAGAAGGGCAGATTCTGGATCACCCCTGATCCTTACCACAAGGACGACAATATCCAGATCGGCCGGGA
AGTGAAGATCAGCTGCCAGGTGGAAGCCGTGCCTAGCGAGGAACTGACATTCAGCTGGTTCAAGAACGGC
AGACCCCTGAGAAGCAGCGAGCGGATGGTCATCACCCAGACCGATCCTGATGTGTCCCCTGGCACCACCA
ACCTGGACATCATCGACCTGAAGTTCACCGACTTCGGCACCTATACCTGTGTGGCCAGCCTGAAAGGCGG
CGGAATCAGCGACATCAGCATCGACGTGAACATCAGCAGCAGCACCGTGCCTCCAAACCTGACCGTGCCG
CAAGAGAAGTCTCCTCTGGTCACAAGAGAAGGCGACACCATCGAGCTGCAGTGTCAAGTGACCGGCAAGC
CCAAGCCTATCATCCTGTGGTCCAGAGCCGACAAAGAGGTGGCCATGCCAGATGGCAGCATGCAGATGGA
AAGCTACGACGGCACACTGCGGATCGTGAACGTGTCCAGAGAAATGAGCGGCATGTACCGGTGCCAGACC
AGCCAGTACAACGGCTTTAACGTGAAGCCCCGGGAAGCCCTGGTGCAGCTGATTGTGCAATATCCTCCTG
CCGTGGAACCCGCCTTCCTGGAAATCAGACAGGGCCAAGACCGCAGCGTGACCATGAGCTGTAGAGTGCT
GCGGGCCTATCCTATCCGGGTGCTGACATATGAGTGGCGCCTGGGCAACAAACTGCTGAGAACCGGCCAG
TTCGACTCTCAAGAGTACACCGAGTACGCCGTGAAGTCCCTGAGCAACGAGAACTACGGCGTGTACAACT
GCAGCATCATCAACGAGGCTGGCGCCGGAAGATGCAGCTTTCTGGTCACCGGAAAGGCCTACGCTCCCGA
GTTTTACTACGACACCTACAATCCCGTGTGGCAGAACCGGCACCGGGTGTACAGTTACAGCCTGCAGTGG
ACCCAGATGAACCCCGACGCCGTGGATAGGATCGTGGCCTATAGACTGGGCATTAGACAGGCCGGACAGC
AGCGTTGGTGGGAGCAAGAGATCAAGATCAACGGGAACATCCAGAAGGGCGAGCTGATCACCTACAACCT
GACAGAGCTGATTAAGCCCGAGGCCTACGAAGTGCGGCTGACCCCTCTGACCAAGTTTGGCGAGGGCGAC
AGCACCATTAGAGTGATCAAGTACAGCGCCCCTGTGAACCCTCACCTGAGAGAGTTCCACTGCGGCTTCG
AGGACGGCAACATCTGCCTGTTCACCCAGGACGACACCGACAACTTCGACTGGACCAAGCAGAGCACCGC
CACCAGAAACACCAAGTACACCCCTAACACAGGCCCCAACGCCGACAGAAGCGGCAGCAAAGAGGGCTTC
TACATGTACATCGAGACAAGCAGACCCCGGCTGGAAGGCGAGAAAGCCAGACTGCTGAGCCCCGTGTTTT
CTATCGCCCCTAAGAACCCTTACGGCCCCACCAATACCGCCTACTGCTTCTCCTTCTTCTACCATATGTA
CGGCCAGCACATCGGAGTGCTGAACGTGTACCTGAGACTGAAGGGCCAGACAACCATCGAGAACCCTCTG
TGGTCTAGCAGCGGCAACAAAGGCCAGAGATGGAACGAGGCCCATGTGAACATCTACCCCATCACCAGCT
TCCAGCTGATTTTCGAGGGCATCAGAGGCCCTGGCATCGAGGGCGATATTGCCATCGACGACGTGTCCAT
TGCCGAGGGCGAGTGTGCCAAACAGGATCTGGCCACCAAGAAT
